Addgene plasmid #90992: mEmerald-Sec61b-C1
Purpose: Expresses mEmerald-tagged Sec61b, brightly labels endoplasmic reticulum in mammalian cells
Depositing lab: Jennifer Lippincott-Schwartz. Depositing organization: HHMI, Janelia Research Campus. Publication: Increased spatiotemporal resolution reveals highly dynamic dense tubular matrices in the peripheral ER. Nixon-Abell J, Obara CJ, Weigel AV, Li D, Legant WR, Xu CS, Pasolli HA, Harvey K, Hess HF, Betzig E, Blackstone C, Lippincott-Schwartz J. Science. 2016 Oct 28;354(6311). pii: aaf3928. Epub 2016 Oct 27. 10.1126/science.aaf3928 PubMed 27789813.
Backbone
  Vector backbone: pEGFP-C1
  Backbone manufacturer: Clontech
  Backbone size w/o insert (bp): 4732
  Total vector size (bp): 5009
  Modifications to backbone: Cloned from pAc-GFPC1-Sec61beta (Addgene # 15108) through AgeI and BsrG1 sites to change the color of the fluorescent protein.
  Vector type: Mammalian Expression
  Selectable markers: Neomycin (select with G418)
Growth in bacteria
  Bacterial resistance: Kanamycin, 50 μg/mL
  Growth temperature: 37°C
  Growth strain: DH5alpha
  Copy number: High Copy
Gene/Insert
  Gene/Insert name: mEmerald-Sec61b
  Species: H. sapiens (human), Synthetic
  Insert size (bp): 1012
  Entrez Gene: SEC61B
  Promoter: CMV
  Tag / fusion protein: mEmerald (green fluorescence) (N terminal on insert)
  Cloning method: Restriction Enzyme; 5′ cloning site AgeI (not destroyed); 3′ cloning site BsrG1 (not destroyed)
  Sequencing primers: 5′ CMVfor; 3′ SV40polyA
Resource information
  A portion of this plasmid was derived from a plasmid made by: The plasmid is modified from pAcGFP-C1-Sec61b, generated by Tom Rapoport's Lab (Harvard). It was acquired by Craig Blackstone's Lab (NIH\NINDS), and modified in Jennifer Lippincott-Schwartz's Lab (NIH\NICHD).
Terms and licenses: Academic/Nonprofit Terms; Industry Terms: Not Available to Industry
How to cite: mEmerald-Sec61b-C1 was a gift from Jennifer Lippincott-Schwartz (Addgene plasmid # 90992 ; http://n2t.net/addgene:90992 ; RRID:Addgene_90992)
