[The description below was written by a language model from this plasmid's Addgene catalogue record and pLannotate feature annotations shown in this document.]
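Description:
mEmerald-Sec61b-C1 is a mammalian expression plasmid of about 5 kb built on the Clontech pEGFP-C1 backbone, designed to label the endoplasmic reticulum with a bright green fluorescent fusion protein. It was derived from an earlier AcGFP-Sec61β construct by exchanging the fluorescent protein coding region through the AgeI and BsrGI sites, both of which remain intact, so that only the colour of the tag was changed. In bacteria the plasmid replicates from a high-copy ColE1/pUC-type origin and is selected with kanamycin. An f1 phage origin is also present.

The expression cassette consists of the human CMV immediate-early enhancer and promoter driving mEmerald, a monomeric, rapidly maturing Aequorea-derived green fluorescent protein. mEmerald is fused at its C-terminus, through a short linker, to human Sec61β, the β subunit of the Sec61 translocon in the ER. Remnants of the multiple cloning site follow the coding sequence, and the transcript is terminated by the SV40 polyadenylation signal. The short large T antigen, bleomycin-resistance and bGH poly(A) fragments in the annotation are partial matches to backbone sequence rather than functional parts.

A single Tn5 aminoglycoside phosphotransferase gene (NeoR/KanR) serves both hosts. A bacterial promoter upstream provides kanamycin resistance in E. coli, while the SV40 enhancer/early promoter with the HSV TK polyadenylation signal allows G418 selection of stably transfected mammalian cells.

The construct is used for transient or stable transfection to visualise ER morphology and dynamics in live or fixed mammalian cells, including high-resolution imaging of peripheral ER tubules and matrices.
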