Features (pLannotate 1.2.2; 15 found; start..end, strand, type, name):
    549..752     -  promoter       CMV promoter: human cytomegalovirus (CMV) immediate early promoter
    753..1056    -  enhancer       CMV enhancer: human cytomegalovirus immediate early enhancer
   1231..1819    -  rep_origin     ori: high-copy-number ColE1/pMB1/pBR322/pUC origin of replication
   2041..2057    +  polyA_signal   bGH poly(A) signal (fragment): bovine growth hormone polyadenylation signal
   2148..2195    -  polyA_signal   HSV TK poly(A) signal: herpes simplex virus thymidine kinase polyadenylation signal (Cole and Stacy, 1985)
   2254..2406    -  CDS            ble (fragment): BLE_KLEPN - Experimental evidence at protein level: Swiss-Prot protein existence level 1. Binding protein with a strong affinity to the bleomycin family of antibiotics. Binds to CL990; an antimitotic-antibiotic compound. From Klebsiella pneumoniae.
   2427..3221    -  CDS            NeoR/KanR: aminoglycoside phosphotransferase from Tn5; aph(3')-II (or nptII); confers resistance to neomycin, kanamycin, and G418 (Geneticin®)
   3256..3613    -  promoter       SV40 promoter: SV40 enhancer and early promoter
   3615..3719    -  promoter       AmpR promoter: bla
   3746..4174    +  rep_origin     f1 ori (sequence partly withheld): f1 bacteriophage origin of replication; arrow indicates direction of (+) strand synthesis
   4208..4329    -  polyA_signal   SV40 poly(A) signal: SV40 polyadenylation signal
   4352..4436    -  CDS            large T antigen (fragment): large T antigen from SV40 (simian virus 40)
   4453..4489    -  misc_feature   MCS (fragment): multiple cloning site
   4490..4780    -  CDS            Sec61β (sequence partly withheld): human Sec61β subunit of the translocon in the endoplasmic reticulum; SEC61B
   4796..504     -  CDS            mEmerald (across the origin): mEmerald is a basic (constitutively fluorescent) green fluorescent protein published in 1998, derived from Aequorea victoria. It is reported to be a very rapidly-maturing monomer with moderate acid sensitivity.
>Addgene plasmid #90992 | mEmerald-Sec61b-C1 | addgene full sequence | sequence record 179977 | Addgene NGS Result
GGTCTTGAAGTTCACCTTGATGCCGTTCTTCTGCTTGTCGGCGGTGATATAGACCTTGTGGCTGTTGTAG
TTGTACTCCAGCTTGTGCCCCAGGATGTTGCCGTCCTCCTTGAAGTCGATGCCCTTCAGCTCGATGCGGT
TCACCAGGGTGTCGCCCTCGAACTTCACCTCGGCGCGGGTCTTGTAGTTGCCGTCGTCCTTGAAGAAGAT
GGTGCGCTCCTGGACGTAGCCTTCGGGCATGGCGGACTTGAAGAAGTCGTGCTGCTTCATGTGGTCGGGG
TAGCGGGCGAAGCACTGCACGCCGTAGGTCAAGGTGGTCACGAGGGTGGGCCAGGGCACGGGCAGCTTGC
CGGTGGTGCAGATGAACTTCAGGGTCAGCTTGCCGTAGGTGGCATCGCCCTCGCCCTCGCCGGACACGCT
GAACTTGTGGCCGTTTACGTCGCCGTCCAGCTCGACCAGGATGGGCACCACCCCGGTGAACAGCTCCTCG
CCCTTGCTCACCATGGTGGCGACCGGTAGCGCTAGCGGATCTGACGGTTCACTAAACCAGCTCTGCTTAT
ATAGACCTCCCACCGTACACGCCTACCGCCCATTTGCGTCAATGGGGCGGAGTTGTTACGACATTTTGGA
AAGTCCCGTTGATTTTGGTGCCAAAACAAACTCCCATTGACGTCAATGGGGTGGAGACTTGGAAATCCCC
GTGAGTCAAACCGCTATCCACGCCCATTGATGTACTGCCAAAACCGCATCACCATGGTAATAGCGATGAC
TAATACGTAGATGTACTGCCAAGTAGGAAAGTCCCATAAGGTCATGTACTGGGCATAATGCCAGGCGGGC
CATTTACCGTCATTGACGTCAATAGGGGGCGTACTTGGCATATGATACACTTGATGTACTGCCAAGTGGG
CAGTTTACCGTAAATACTCCACCCATTGACGTCAATGGAAAGTCCCTATTGGCGTTACTATGGGAACATA
CGTCATTATTGACGTCAATGGGCGGGGGTCGTTGGGCGGTCAGCCAGGCGGGCCATTTACCGTAAGTTAT
GTAACGCGGAACTCCATATATGGGCTATGAACTAATGACCCCGTAATTGATTACTATTAATAACTAATGC
ATGGCGGTAATACGGTTATCCACAGAATCAGGGGATAACGCAGGAAAGAACATGTGAGCAAAAGGCCAGC
AAAAGGCCAGGAACCGTAAAAAGGCCGCGTTGCTGGCGTTTTTCCATAGGCTCCGCCCCCCTGACGAGCA
TCACAAAAATCGACGCTCAAGTCAGAGGTGGCGAAACCCGACAGGACTATAAAGATACCAGGCGTTTCCC
CCTGGAAGCTCCCTCGTGCGCTCTCCTGTTCCGACCCTGCCGCTTACCGGATACCTGTCCGCCTTTCTCC
CTTCGGGAAGCGTGGCGCTTTCTCATAGCTCACGCTGTAGGTATCTCAGTTCGGTGTAGGTCGTTCGCTC
CAAGCTGGGCTGTGTGCACGAACCCCCCGTTCAGCCCGACCGCTGCGCCTTATCCGGTAACTATCGTCTT
GAGTCCAACCCGGTAAGACACGACTTATCGCCACTGGCAGCAGCCACTGGTAACAGGATTAGCAGAGCGA
GGTATGTAGGCGGTGCTACAGAGTTCTTGAAGTGGTGGCCTAACTACGGCTACACTAGAAGAACAGTATT
TGGTATCTGCGCTCTGCTGAAGCCAGTTACCTTCGGAAAAAGAGTTGGTAGCTCTTGATCCGGCAAACAA
ACCACCGCTGGTAGCGGTGGTTTTTTTGTTTGCAAGCAGCAGATTACGCGCAGAAAAAAAGGATCTCAAG
AAGATCCTTTGATCTTTTCTACGGGGTCTGACGCTCAGTGGAACGAAAACTCACGTTAAGGGATTTTGGT
CATGAGATTATCAAAAAGGATCTTCACCTAGATCCTTTTAAATTAAAAATGAAGTTTTAAATCAATCTAA
AGTATATATGAGTAACCTGAGGCTATGGCAGGGCCTGCCGCCCCGACGTTGGCTGCGAGCCCTGGGCCTT
CACCCGAACTTGGGGGGTGGGGTGGGGAAAAGGAAGAAACGCGGGCGTATTGGCCCCAATGGGGTCTCGG
TGGGGTATCGACAGAGTGCCAGCCCTGGGACCGAACCCCGCGTTTATGAACAAACGACCCAACACCGTGC
GTTTTATTCTGTCTTTTTATTGCCGTCATAGCGCGGGTTCCTTCCGGTATTGTCTCCTTCCGTGTTTCAG
TTAGCCTCCCCCTAGGGTGGGCGAAGAACTCCAGCATGAGATCCCCGCGCTGGAGGATCATCCAGCCGGC
GTCCCGGAAAACGATTCCGAAGCCCAACCTTTCATAGAAGGCGGCGGTGGAATCGAAATCTCGTGATGGC
AGGTTGGGCGTCGCTTGGTCGGTCATTTCGAACCCCAGAGTCCCGCTCAGAAGAACTCGTCAAGAAGGCG
ATAGAAGGCGATGCGCTGCGAATCGGGAGCGGCGATACCGTAAAGCACGAGGAAGCGGTCAGCCCATTCG
CCGCCAAGCTCTTCAGCAATATCACGGGTAGCCAACGCTATGTCCTGATAGCGGTCCGCCACACCCAGCC
GGCCACAGTCGATGAATCCAGAAAAGCGGCCATTTTCCACCATGATATTCGGCAAGCAGGCATCGCCATG
GGTCACGACGAGATCCTCGCCGTCGGGCATGCTCGCCTTGAGCCTGGCGAACAGTTCGGCTGGCGCGAGC
CCCTGATGCTCTTCGTCCAGATCATCCTGATCGACAAGACCGGCTTCCATCCGAGTACGTGCTCGCTCGA
TGCGATGTTTCGCTTGGTGGTCGAATGGGCAGGTAGCCGGATCAAGCGTATGCAGCCGCCGCATTGCATC
AGCCATGATGGATACTTTCTCGGCAGGAGCAAGGTGAGATGACAGGAGATCCTGCCCCGGCACTTCGCCC
AATAGCAGCCAGTCCCTTCCCGCTTCAGTGACAACGTCGAGCACAGCTGCGCAAGGAACGCCCGTCGTGG
CCAGCCACGATAGCCGCGCTGCCTCGTCTTGCAGTTCATTCAGGGCACCGGACAGGTCGGTCTTGACAAA
AAGAACCGGGCGCCCCTGCGCTGACAGCCGGAACACGGCGGCATCAGAGCAGCCGATTGTCTGTTGTGCC
CAGTCATAGCCGAATAGCCTCTCCACCCAAGCGGCCGGAGAACCTGCGTGCAATCCATCTTGTTCAATCA
TGCGAAACGATCCTCATCCTGTCTCTTGATCGATCTTTGCAAAAGCCTAGGCCTCCAAAAAAGCCTCCTC
ACTACTTCTGGAATAGCTCAGAGGCCGAGGCGGCCTCGGCCTCTGCATAAATAAAAAAAATTAGTCAGCC
ATGGGGCGGAGAATGGGCGGAACTGGGCGGAGTTAGGGGCGGGATGGGCGGAGTTAGGGGCGGGACTATG
GTTGCTGACTAATTGAGATGCATGCTTTGCATACTTCTGCCTGCTGGGGAGCCTGGGGACTTTCCACACC
TGGTTGCTGACTAATTGAGATGCATGCTTTGCATACTTCTGCCTGCTGGGGAGCCTGGGGACTTTCCACA
CCCTAACTGACACACATTCCACAGCTGGTTCTTTCCGCCTCAGGACTCTTCCTTTTTCAATATTATTGAA
GCATTTATCAGGGTTATTGTCTCATGAGCGGATACATATTTGAATGTATTTAGAAAAATAAACAAATAGG
GGTTCCGCGCACATTTCCCCGAAAAGTGCCACCTG
[124 nt withheld, positions 3746-3869]
C
[91 nt withheld, positions 3871-3961]
A
[49 nt withheld, positions 3963-4011]
CCTTTGACGTTGGAGTCCACGTTCTTT
[37 nt withheld, positions 4039-4075]
ACCCTATCTCGGTCTATTCTTTTGATTTATAAGGGATTTTGCCGATTTCGGCCTATTGGTTAAAAAATGA
GCTGATTTAACAAAAATTTAACGCGAATTTTAACAAAATATTAACGCTTACAATTTACGCGTTAAGATAC
ATTGATGAGTTTGGACAAACCACAACTAGAATGCAGTGAAAAAAATGCTTTATTTGTGAAATTTGTGATG
CTATTGCTTTATTTGTAACCATTATAAGCTGCAATAAACAAGTTAACAACAACAATTGCATTCATTTTAT
GTTTCAGGTTCAGGGGGAGGTGTGGGAGGTTTTTTAAAGCAAGTAAAACCTCTACAAATGTGGTATGGCT
GATTATGATCAGTTATCTAGATCCGGTGGATCCCGGGCCCGCGGTACCGTCGACTGCAGAATTCCTA
[288 nt withheld, positions 4493-4780]
AGATCTGAGTCCGGACTTGTACAGCTCGTCCATGCCGAGAGTGATCCCGGCGGCGGTCACGAACTCCAGC
AGGACCATGTGATCGCGCTTCTCGTTGGGGTCTTTGCTCAGCTTGGACTGGGTGCTCAGGTAGTGGTTGT
CGGGCAGCAGCACGGGGCCGTCGCCGATGGGGGTGTTCTGCTGGTAGTGGTCGGCGAGCTGCACGCTGCC
GTCCTCGATGTTGTGGCG
